Addgene plasmid #164052: pcDNA-NES-DEVD-mCardinal-NLS
Purpose: Fluorescent reporter for caspase-3
Depositing lab: Robert Campbell. Depositing organization: University of Alberta. Publication: Photocleavable proteins that undergo fast and efficient dissociation. Lu X, Wen Y, Zhang S, Zhang W, Chen Y, Shen Y, Lemieux MJ, Campbell RE. Chem Sci. 2021 May 31;12(28):9658-9672. doi: 10.1039/d1sc01059j. eCollection 2021 Jul 21. PubMed 34349937.
Backbone
  Vector backbone: pcDNA3.1+
  Backbone size w/o insert (bp): 5350
  Total vector size (bp): 6256
  Vector type: Mammalian Expression
  Selectable markers: Neomycin (select with G418)
Growth in bacteria
  Bacterial resistance: Ampicillin, 100 μg/mL
  Growth temperature: 37°C
  Growth strain: DH5alpha
  Copy number: High Copy
Gene/Insert
  Gene/Insert name: NES-mCardinal-NLS
  Species: Synthetic
  Insert size (bp): 906
  Promoter: CMV promotor
  Tag / fusion protein: kozak sequence (N terminal on insert)
  Cloning method: Restriction Enzyme; 5′ cloning site NheI (not destroyed); 3′ cloning site XhoI (not destroyed)
  Sequencing primers: 5′ CG CAAATGGGCG GTAGGCGTG; 3′ CCTCGACTG TGCCTTCTA
Terms and licenses: Academic/Nonprofit Terms; Industry Terms: Not Available to Industry
Depositor comments: Please visit https://www.biorxiv.org/content/10.1101/2020.12.10.419556v1 for bioRxiv preprint.
How to cite: pcDNA-NES-DEVD-mCardinal-NLS was a gift from Robert Campbell (Addgene plasmid # 164052 ; http://n2t.net/addgene:164052 ; RRID:Addgene_164052)
