[The description below was written by a language model from this plasmid's Addgene catalogue record and pLannotate feature annotations shown in this document.]
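Description:
pcDNA-NES-DEVD-mCardinal-NLS is a mammalian expression plasmid built on the pcDNA3.1+ backbone that encodes a genetically encoded fluorescent reporter of caspase-3 activity. It is propagated in E. coli through a high-copy ColE1/pUC-type origin with ampicillin selection (AmpR under its own bla promoter). It also carries an f1 origin for single-stranded DNA production. For selection in mammalian cells, an SV40 early promoter drives the neomycin phosphotransferase gene, terminated by an SV40 polyadenylation signal, which allows G418 selection of stable transfectants. The short HIV-1 LTR, ble, lacI and bom fragments in the automated annotation are small partial matches in backbone sequence rather than functional parts of the design.

The synthetic insert of about 900 bp was cloned between NheI and XhoI, both retained. It is expressed from the CMV immediate-early enhancer/promoter and terminated by the bGH polyadenylation signal, and a T7 promoter lies upstream of the coding region. The open reading frame begins with a Kozak sequence. A short stretch annotated as a MAP2K2 (MEK2) fragment follows, and this most likely corresponds to the nuclear export signal (NES) named in the construct. The far-red monomeric fluorescent protein mCardinal comes next. According to the construct name, a DEVD caspase-3 cleavage motif sits between the NES and mCardinal, and a nuclear localization signal (NLS) follows mCardinal, although neither is annotated separately in the feature table. The implied logic is a translocation reporter. Cleavage at DEVD by active caspase-3 would remove the NES, leaving mCardinal-NLS free to accumulate in the nucleus, so that redistribution of far-red fluorescence reports protease activity, for example during apoptosis. The record itself states only that the plasmid is a fluorescent reporter for caspase-3.
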