Features (pLannotate 1.2.2; 21 found; start..end, strand, type, name):
     28..80      -  misc_feature   bom (fragment): basis of mobility region from pBR322
    235..614     +  enhancer       CMV enhancer: human cytomegalovirus immediate early enhancer
    615..818     +  promoter       CMV promoter: human cytomegalovirus (CMV) immediate early promoter
    814..847     +  LTR            5' LTR (truncated) (fragment): truncated 5' long terminal repeat (LTR) from HIV-1
    863..881     +  promoter       T7 promoter: promoter for bacteriophage T7 RNA polymerase
    898..963     +  CDS            MAP2K2 (fragment): MP2K2_CHICK - Also known as MEK2, MKK2, PRKMK2. Experimental evidence at transcript level: Swiss-Prot protein existence level 2. Catalyzes the concomitant phosphorylation of a threonine and a tyrosine residue in a Thr-Glu-Tyr sequence located in MAP kinases. Activates the ERK1 and ERK2 MAP kinases (By similarity). From Gallus gallus (Chicken).
    997..1725    +  CDS            mCardinal: mCardinal is a basic (constitutively fluorescent) far red fluorescent protein published in 2014, derived from Entacmaea quadricolor. It is reported to be a rapidly-maturing monomer with moderate acid sensitivity.
   1856..2080    +  polyA_signal   bGH poly(A) signal: bovine growth hormone polyadenylation signal
   2084..2105    +  promoter       SV40 promoter (fragment): SV40 enhancer and early promoter
   2126..2554    +  rep_origin     f1 ori (sequence partly withheld): f1 bacteriophage origin of replication; arrow indicates direction of (+) strand synthesis
   2568..2897    +  promoter       SV40 promoter: SV40 enhancer and early promoter
   2964..3755    +  CDS            neo: KKA2_KLEPN - Also known as kan, nptII. Experimental evidence at protein level: Swiss-Prot protein existence level 1. Resistance to kanamycin, neomycin, paromomycin, ribostamycin, butirosin and gentamicin B. From Klebsiella pneumoniae.
   3779..3937    +  CDS            ble (fragment): BLE_KLEPN - Experimental evidence at protein level: Swiss-Prot protein existence level 1. Binding protein with a strong affinity to the bleomycin family of antibiotics. Binds to CL990; an antimitotic-antibiotic compound. From Klebsiella pneumoniae.
   3932..4053    +  polyA_signal   SV40 poly(A) signal: SV40 polyadenylation signal
   4126..4142    -  protein_bind   lac operator: The lac repressor binds to the lac operator to inhibit transcription in E. coli. This inhibition can be relieved by adding lactose or isopropyl-β-D-thiogalactopyranoside (IPTG). lac repressor encoded by lacI
   4150..4180    -  promoter       lac promoter: promoter for the E. coli lac operon
   4195..4216    -  protein_bind   CAP binding site: CAP binding activates transcription in the presence of cAMP. E. coli catabolite activator protein
   4229..4321    -  CDS            lacI (fragment): lac repressor; lacI; The lac repressor binds to the lac operator to inhibit transcription in E. coli. This inhibition can be relieved by adding lactose or isopropyl-β-D-thiogalactopyranoside (IPTG).
   4504..5092    -  rep_origin     ori: high-copy-number ColE1/pMB1/pBR322/pUC origin of replication
   5263..6123    -  CDS            AmpR: β-lactamase; bla; confers resistance to ampicillin, carbenicillin, and related antibiotics
   6124..6228    -  promoter       AmpR promoter: bla
>Addgene plasmid #164052 | pcDNA-NES-DEVD-mCardinal-NLS | addgene full sequence | sequence record 322540 | Addgene NGS Result
GACGGATCGGGAGATCTCCCGATCCCCTATGGTGCACTCTCAGTACAATCTGCTCTGATGCCGCATAGTT
AAGCCAGTATCTGCTCCCTGCTTGTGTGTTGGAGGTCGCTGAGTAGTGCGCGAGCAAAATTTAAGCTACA
ACAAGGCAAGGCTTGACCGACAATTGCATGAAGAATCTGCTTAGGGTTAGGCGTTTTGCGCTGCTTCGCG
ATGTACGGGCCAGATATACGCGTTGACATTGATTATTGACTAGTTATTAATAGTAATCAATTACGGGGTC
ATTAGTTCATAGCCCATATATGGAGTTCCGCGTTACATAACTTACGGTAAATGGCCCGCCTGGCTGACCG
CCCAACGACCCCCGCCCATTGACGTCAATAATGACGTATGTTCCCATAGTAACGCCAATAGGGACTTTCC
ATTGACGTCAATGGGTGGAGTATTTACGGTAAACTGCCCACTTGGCAGTACATCAAGTGTATCATATGCC
AAGTACGCCCCCTATTGACGTCAATGACGGTAAATGGCCCGCCTGGCATTATGCCCAGTACATGACCTTA
TGGGACTTTCCTACTTGGCAGTACATCTACGTATTAGTCATCGCTATTACCATGGTGATGCGGTTTTGGC
AGTACATCAATGGGCGTGGATAGCGGTTTGACTCACGGGGATTTCCAAGTCTCCACCCCATTGACGTCAA
TGGGAGTTTGTTTTGGCACCAAAATCAACGGGACTTTCCAAAATGTCGTAACAACTCCGCCCCATTGACG
CAAATGGGCGGTAGGCGTGTACGGTGGGAGGTCTATATAAGCAGAGCTCTCTGGCTAACTAGAGAACCCA
CTGCTTACTGGCTTATCGAAATTAATACGACTCACTATAGGGAGACCCAAGCTGGCTAGCGCCACCATGA
ACCTGGTGGACCTGCAGAAGAAGCTGGAGGAGCTGGAGCTGGACGAGCAGCAGGGATCCGCCTCCGGCGA
TGAGGTGGATGGAGCCGTGAGCAAGGGCGAGGAGCTGATCAAGGAGAACATGCACATGAAGCTGTACATG
GAAGGCACCGTGAACAACCACCACTTCAAGTGCACCACCGAAGGGGAGGGCAAGCCCTACGAGGGCACCC
AGACCCAGAGGATTAAGGTGGTGGAGGGAGGCCCCCTGCCGTTCGCATTCGACATCCTGGCCACCTGCTT
TATGTACGGGAGCAAGACCTTCATCAACCACACCCAGGGCATCCCCGATTTCTTTAAGCAGTCCTTCCCT
GAGGGCTTCACATGGGAGAGAGTCACCACATACGAAGACGGGGGCGTGCTTACCGTTACCCAGGACACCA
GCCTCCAGGACGGCTGCTTGATCTACAACGTCAAGCTCAGAGGGGTGAACTTCCCATCCAACGGCCCTGT
GATGCAGAAGAAAACACTCGGCTGGGAGGCCACCACCGAGACCCTGTACCCCGCTGACGGCGGCCTGGAA
GGCAGATGCGACATGGCCCTGAAGCTCGTGGGCGGGGGCCACCTGCACTGCAACCTGAAGACCACATACA
GATCCAAGAAACCCGCTAAGAACCTCAAGATGCCCGGCGTCTACTTTGTGGACCGCAGACTGGAAAGAAT
CAAGGAGGCCGACAATGAGACCTACGTCGAGCAGCACGAGGTGGCTGTGGCCAGATACTGCGACCTCCCT
AGCAAACTGGGGCACAAACTTAATGGCATGGACGAGCTGTACAAGGGCTCCGGACCAAAAAAAAAACGAA
AAGTTGACCCAAAAAAGAAGCGCAAAGTAGACCCCAAGAAAAAACGCAAGGTAGGTACCTAACTCGAGTC
TAGAGGGCCCGTTTAAACCCGCTGATCAGCCTCGACTGTGCCTTCTAGTTGCCAGCCATCTGTTGTTTGC
CCCTCCCCCGTGCCTTCCTTGACCCTGGAAGGTGCCACTCCCACTGTCCTTTCCTAATAAAATGAGGAAA
TTGCATCGCATTGTCTGAGTAGGTGTCATTCTATTCTGGGGGGTGGGGTGGGGCAGGACAGCAAGGGGGA
GGATTGGGAAGACAATAGCAGGCATGCTGGGGATGCGGTGGGCTCTATGGCTTCTGAGGCGGAAAGAACC
AGCTGGGGCTCTAGGGGGTATCCCC
[124 nt withheld, positions 2126-2249]
C
[91 nt withheld, positions 2251-2341]
A
[49 nt withheld, positions 2343-2391]
CCTTTGACGTTGGAGTCCACGTTCTTT
[37 nt withheld, positions 2419-2455]
ACCCTATCTCGGTCTATTCTTTTGATTTATAAGGGATTTTGCCGATTTCGGCCTATTGGTTAAAAAATGA
GCTGATTTAACAAAAATTTAACGCGAATTAATTCTGTGGAATGTGTGTCAGTTAGGGTGTGGAAAGTCCC
CAGGCTCCCCAGCAGGCAGAAGTATGCAAAGCATGCATCTCAATTAGTCAGCAACCAGGTGTGGAAAGTC
CCCAGGCTCCCCAGCAGGCAGAAGTATGCAAAGCATGCATCTCAATTAGTCAGCAACCATAGTCCCGCCC
CTAACTCCGCCCATCCCGCCCCTAACTCCGCCCAGTTCCGCCCATTCTCCGCCCCATGGCTGACTAATTT
TTTTTATTTATGCAGAGGCCGAGGCCGCCTCTGCCTCTGAGCTATTCCAGAAGTAGTGAGGAGGCTTTTT
TGGAGGCCTAGGCTTTTGCAAAAAGCTCCCGGGAGCTTGTATATCCATTTTCGGATCTGATCAAGAGACA
GGATGAGGATCGTTTCGCATGATTGAACAAGATGGATTGCACGCAGGTTCTCCGGCCGCTTGGGTGGAGA
GGCTATTCGGCTATGACTGGGCACAACAGACAATCGGCTGCTCTGATGCCGCCGTGTTCCGGCTGTCAGC
GCAGGGGCGCCCGGTTCTTTTTGTCAAGACCGACCTGTCCGGTGCCCTGAATGAACTGCAGGACGAGGCA
GCGCGGCTATCGTGGCTGGCCACGACGGGCGTTCCTTGCGCAGCTGTGCTCGACGTTGTCACTGAAGCGG
GAAGGGACTGGCTGCTATTGGGCGAAGTGCCGGGGCAGGATCTCCTGTCATCTCACCTTGCTCCTGCCGA
GAAAGTATCCATCATGGCTGATGCAATGCGGCGGCTGCATACGCTTGATCCGGCTACCTGCCCATTCGAC
CACCAAGCGAAACATCGCATCGAGCGAGCACGTACTCGGATGGAAGCCGGTCTTGTCGATCAGGATGATC
TGGACGAAGAGCATCAGGGGCTCGCGCCAGCCGAACTGTTCGCCAGGCTCAAGGCGCGCATGCCCGACGG
CGAGGATCTCGTCGTGACCCATGGCGATGCCTGCTTGCCGAATATCATGGTGGAAAATGGCCGCTTTTCT
GGATTCATCGACTGTGGCCGGCTGGGTGTGGCGGACCGCTATCAGGACATAGCGTTGGCTACCCGTGATA
TTGCTGAAGAGCTTGGCGGCGAATGGGCTGACCGCTTCCTCGTGCTTTACGGTATCGCCGCTCCCGATTC
GCAGCGCATCGCCTTCTATCGCCTTCTTGACGAGTTCTTCTGAGCGGGACTCTGGGGTTCGAAATGACCG
ACCAAGCGACGCCCAACCTGCCATCACGAGATTTCGATTCCACCGCCGCCTTCTATGAAAGGTTGGGCTT
CGGAATCGTTTTCCGGGACGCCGGCTGGATGATCCTCCAGCGCGGGGATCTCATGCTGGAGTTCTTCGCC
CACCCCAACTTGTTTATTGCAGCTTATAATGGTTACAAATAAAGCAATAGCATCACAAATTTCACAAATA
AAGCATTTTTTTCACTGCATTCTAGTTGTGGTTTGTCCAAACTCATCAATGTATCTTATCATGTCTGTAT
ACCGTCGACCTCTAGCTAGAGCTTGGCGTAATCATGGTCATAGCTGTTTCCTGTGTGAAATTGTTATCCG
CTCACAATTCCACACAACATACGAGCCGGAAGCATAAAGTGTAAAGCCTGGGGTGCCTAATGAGTGAGCT
AACTCACATTAATTGCGTTGCGCTCACTGCCCGCTTTCCAGTCGGGAAACCTGTCGTGCCAGCTGCATTA
ATGAATCGGCCAACGCGCGGGGAGAGGCGGTTTGCGTATTGGGCGCTCTTCCGCTTCCTCGCTCACTGAC
TCGCTGCGCTCGGTCGTTCGGCTGCGGCGAGCGGTATCAGCTCACTCAAAGGCGGTAATACGGTTATCCA
CAGAATCAGGGGATAACGCAGGAAAGAACATGTGAGCAAAAGGCCAGCAAAAGGCCAGGAACCGTAAAAA
GGCCGCGTTGCTGGCGTTTTTCCATAGGCTCCGCCCCCCTGACGAGCATCACAAAAATCGACGCTCAAGT
CAGAGGTGGCGAAACCCGACAGGACTATAAAGATACCAGGCGTTTCCCCCTGGAAGCTCCCTCGTGCGCT
CTCCTGTTCCGACCCTGCCGCTTACCGGATACCTGTCCGCCTTTCTCCCTTCGGGAAGCGTGGCGCTTTC
TCATAGCTCACGCTGTAGGTATCTCAGTTCGGTGTAGGTCGTTCGCTCCAAGCTGGGCTGTGTGCACGAA
CCCCCCGTTCAGCCCGACCGCTGCGCCTTATCCGGTAACTATCGTCTTGAGTCCAACCCGGTAAGACACG
ACTTATCGCCACTGGCAGCAGCCACTGGTAACAGGATTAGCAGAGCGAGGTATGTAGGCGGTGCTACAGA
GTTCTTGAAGTGGTGGCCTAACTACGGCTACACTAGAAGAACAGTATTTGGTATCTGCGCTCTGCTGAAG
CCAGTTACCTTCGGAAAAAGAGTTGGTAGCTCTTGATCCGGCAAACAAACCACCGCTGGTAGCGGTGGTT
TTTTTGTTTGCAAGCAGCAGATTACGCGCAGAAAAAAAGGATCTCAAGAAGATCCTTTGATCTTTTCTAC
GGGGTCTGACGCTCAGTGGAACGAAAACTCACGTTAAGGGATTTTGGTCATGAGATTATCAAAAAGGATC
TTCACCTAGATCCTTTTAAATTAAAAATGAAGTTTTAAATCAATCTAAAGTATATATGAGTAAACTTGGT
CTGACAGTTACCAATGCTTAATCAGTGAGGCACCTATCTCAGCGATCTGTCTATTTCGTTCATCCATAGT
TGCCTGACTCCCCGTCGTGTAGATAACTACGATACGGGAGGGCTTACCATCTGGCCCCAGTGCTGCAATG
ATACCGCGAGACCCACGCTCACCGGCTCCAGATTTATCAGCAATAAACCAGCCAGCCGGAAGGGCCGAGC
GCAGAAGTGGTCCTGCAACTTTATCCGCCTCCATCCAGTCTATTAATTGTTGCCGGGAAGCTAGAGTAAG
TAGTTCGCCAGTTAATAGTTTGCGCAACGTTGTTGCCATTGCTACAGGCATCGTGGTGTCACGCTCGTCG
TTTGGTATGGCTTCATTCAGCTCCGGTTCCCAACGATCAAGGCGAGTTACATGATCCCCCATGTTGTGCA
AAAAAGCGGTTAGCTCCTTCGGTCCTCCGATCGTTGTCAGAAGTAAGTTGGCCGCAGTGTTATCACTCAT
GGTTATGGCAGCACTGCATAATTCTCTTACTGTCATGCCATCCGTAAGATGCTTTTCTGTGACTGGTGAG
TACTCAACCAAGTCATTCTGAGAATAGTGTATGCGGCGACCGAGTTGCTCTTGCCCGGCGTCAATACGGG
ATAATACCGCGCCACATAGCAGAACTTTAAAAGTGCTCATCATTGGAAAACGTTCTTCGGGGCGAAAACT
CTCAAGGATCTTACCGCTGTTGAGATCCAGTTCGATGTAACCCACTCGTGCACCCAACTGATCTTCAGCA
TCTTTTACTTTCACCAGCGTTTCTGGGTGAGCAAAAACAGGAAGGCAAAATGCCGCAAAAAAGGGAATAA
GGGCGACACGGAAATGTTGAATACTCATACTCTTCCTTTTTCAATATTATTGAAGCATTTATCAGGGTTA
TTGTCTCATGAGCGGATACATATTTGAATGTATTTAGAAAAATAAACAAATAGGGGTTCCGCGCACATTT
CCCCGAAAAGTGCCACCTGACGTC
